Addgene plasmid #127558: pCRISPaint-T2A-LexGAD-3xP3-RFP
Purpose: CRISPaint universal donor plasmid for gene exon insertion. Encodes T2A-LexGAD-SV40 and 3xP3-RFP visible eye marker.
Depositing lab: Norbert Perrimon. Depositing organization: Harvard Medical School. Publication: Gene Knock-Ins in Drosophila Using Homology-Independent Insertion of Universal Donor Plasmids. Bosch JA, Colbeth R, Zirin J, Perrimon N. Genetics. 2019 Nov 4. pii: genetics.119.302819. doi: 10.1534/genetics.119.302819. PubMed 31685521.
Backbone
  Vector backbone: pCRISPaint-T2A-Gal4-3xP3-RFP digested with NheI/KpnI
  Backbone manufacturer: Justin Bosch and Norbert Perrimon
  Vector type: Insect Expression, CRISPR
Growth in bacteria
  Bacterial resistance: Ampicillin, 100 μg/mL
  Growth temperature: 37°C
  Growth strain: DH5alpha
  Copy number: High Copy
Gene/Insert
  Gene/Insert name: LexGAD (alt names: T2A-LexGAD; LexA fused to the transactivation domain of GAL4)
  Cloning method: Gibson Cloning
  Sequencing primers: 5′ GTAAAACGACGGCCAG; 3′ GGAAAGTCCTTGGGGTCTTC
Terms and licenses: Academic/Nonprofit Terms; Industry Terms: Not Available to Industry
How to cite: pCRISPaint-T2A-LexGAD-3xP3-RFP was a gift from Norbert Perrimon (Addgene plasmid # 127558 ; http://n2t.net/addgene:127558 ; RRID:Addgene_127558)
