[The description below was written by a language model from this plasmid's Addgene catalogue record and pLannotate feature annotations shown in this document.]
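Description:
pCRISPaint-T2A-LexGAD-3xP3-RFP is a universal donor plasmid for CRISPaint, a homology-independent CRISPR knock-in approach used here in Drosophila. It was made by replacing the Gal4 segment of pCRISPaint-T2A-Gal4-3xP3-RFP (cut with NheI/KpnI) with LexGAD by Gibson assembly. The 7.8 kb plasmid is maintained in E. coli on a high-copy ColE1/pUC-type origin with ampicillin selection. The backbone also carries an f1 origin, T7 and T3 promoters, and lac promoter/lacZα remnants typical of a standard cloning vector.

The payload has no promoter of its own. It is designed to be linearised and ligated into a Cas9-cut coding exon of a target gene, so that it is expressed under that gene's endogenous regulation. According to the record, the reading frame begins with a T2A peptide (not annotated in the feature table), which separates the truncated host protein from the downstream LexGAD. LexGAD consists of the bacterial LexA DNA-binding protein fused to a large fragment of yeast GAL4 that supplies the transactivation domain. An SV40 small t intron and SV40 polyadenylation signal terminate the transcript. An insertion should therefore both disrupt the target gene and turn it into a LexA-based driver, which can activate LexAop transgenes in the gene's expression pattern, independently of Gal4/UAS tools.

Downstream is the transformation marker. A minimal hsp70 promoter fragment drives DsRed-Express with an SV40 poly(A) signal. The eye-specific 3xP3 element named in the record is not separately annotated. This marker gives red eye fluorescence for identifying insertion-bearing flies. It is flanked by two loxP sites in the same orientation, which should allow Cre-mediated removal of the marker after lines are established.
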