Features (pLannotate 1.2.2; 25 found; start..end, strand, type, name):
    144..162     +  promoter       T7 promoter: promoter for bacteriophage T7 RNA polymerase
    351..956     +  CDS            lexA: LEXA_ECOLI - Also known as exrA, spr, tsl, umuA. Experimental evidence at protein level: Swiss-Prot protein existence level 1. Represses a number of genes involved in the response to DNA damage (SOS response), including recA and lexA. Binds to the 16 bp palindromic sequence 5'-CTGTATATATATACAG-3'. In the presence of single- stranded DNA, RecA interacts with LexA causing an autocatalytic cleavage which disrupts the DNA-binding part of LexA, leading to derepression of the SOS regulon and eventually DNA repair. Implicated in hydroxy radical-mediated cell death induced by hydroxyurea treatment (Pu
    960..3164    +  CDS            GAL4 (fragment): GAL4_YEAST - Experimental evidence at protein level: Swiss-Prot protein existence level 1. This protein is a positive regulator for the gene expression of the galactose-induced genes such as GAL1, GAL2, GAL7, GAL10, and MEL1 which code for the enzymes used to convert galactose to glucose. It recognizes a 17 base pair sequence in (5'-CGGRNNRCYNYNCNCCG-3') the upstream activating sequence (UAS-G) of these genes. From Saccharomyces cerevisiae (strain ATCC 204508 / S288c) (Baker's yeast).
   3181..3255    +  CDS            small t antigen (fragment): SV40 (simian virus 40) small t antigen
   3257..3322    +  intron         small t intron: SV40 (simian virus 40) small t antigen intron
   3452..3472    +  CDS            SV40 NLS: nuclear localization signal of SV40 (simian virus 40) large T antigen
   3479..3613    +  CDS            LT_POVHA (fragment): Protein inferred from homology: Swiss-Prot protein existence level 3. Isoform large T antigen is a key early protein essential for both driving viral replication and inducing cellular transformation. Plays a role in viral genome replication by driving entry of quiescent cells into the cell cycle and by autoregulating the synthesis of viral early mRNA. Displays highly oncogenic activities by corrupting the host cellular checkpoint mechanisms that guard cell division and the transcription, replication, and repair of DNA. Participates in the modulation of cellular gene expression preceeding viral
   3638..3721    +  CDS            large T antigen (fragment): large T antigen from SV40 (simian virus 40)
   3744..3865    +  polyA_signal   SV40 poly(A) signal: SV40 polyadenylation signal
   3866..3899    -  protein_bind   loxP: Cre-mediated recombination occurs in the 8-bp core sequence (GCATACAT). Cre recombinase
   3987..4109    +  promoter       hsp70 promoter (fragment): Drosophila melanogaster hsp70Bb promoter
   4131..4805    +  CDS            DsRed-Express: DsRed-Express is a basic (constitutively fluorescent) orange fluorescent protein published in 2002, derived from Discosoma sp.. It is reported to be a rapidly-maturing tetramer with low acid sensitivity.
   4823..4906    +  CDS            large T antigen (fragment): large T antigen from SV40 (simian virus 40)
   4929..5050    +  polyA_signal   SV40 poly(A) signal: SV40 polyadenylation signal
   5080..5113    -  protein_bind   loxP: Cre-mediated recombination occurs in the 8-bp core sequence (GCATACAT). Cre recombinase
   5132..5150    -  promoter       T3 promoter: promoter for bacteriophage T3 RNA polymerase
   5195..5211    -  protein_bind   lac operator: The lac repressor binds to the lac operator to inhibit transcription in E. coli. This inhibition can be relieved by adding lactose or isopropyl-β-D-thiogalactopyranoside (IPTG). lac repressor encoded by lacI
   5219..5249    -  promoter       lac promoter: promoter for the E. coli lac operon
   5264..5285    -  protein_bind   CAP binding site: CAP binding activates transcription in the presence of cAMP. E. coli catabolite activator protein
   5298..5390    -  CDS            lacI (fragment): lac repressor; lacI; The lac repressor binds to the lac operator to inhibit transcription in E. coli. This inhibition can be relieved by adding lactose or isopropyl-β-D-thiogalactopyranoside (IPTG).
   5573..6161    -  rep_origin     ori: high-copy-number ColE1/pMB1/pBR322/pUC origin of replication
   6332..7192    -  CDS            AmpR: β-lactamase; bla; confers resistance to ampicillin, carbenicillin, and related antibiotics
   7193..7297    -  promoter       AmpR promoter: bla
   7324..7682    +  rep_origin     f1 ori (sequence partly withheld): f1 bacteriophage origin of replication; arrow indicates direction of (+) strand synthesis
   7784..136     -  CDS            lacZα (fragment) (across the origin): LacZα fragment of β-galactosidase; lacZ fragment
>Addgene plasmid #127558 | pCRISPaint-T2A-LexGAD-3xP3-RFP | addgene full sequence | sequence record 249127 | Addgene NGS Result
ACTGTTGGGAAGGGCGATCGGTGCGGGCCTCTTCGCTATTACGCCAGCTGGCGAAAGGGGGATGTGCTGC
AAGGCGATTAAGTTGGGTAACGCCAGGGTTTTCCCAGTCACGACGTTGTAAAACGACGGCCAGTGAGCGC
GCGTAATACGACTCACTATAGGGCGAATTGGGTACAAGCTTCACGACCTGAGGCGCGCCGGGCCAGTACC
CAAAAAGCGGGGGGTCCGGTGGAAGCGGAGGTAGCGCGGCCGCCGAGGGCCGCGGCAGCCTGCTGACCTG
CGGCGATGTGGAGGAGAACCCCGGGCCCGCTAGCATGCCACCCAAGAAGAAGCGAAAAGTAGAAGATCCA
ATGAAGGCTCTCACGGCCCGACAACAGGAAGTTTTTGATTTGATACGGGATCATATATCCCAAACGGGTA
TGCCTCCGACCCGCGCAGAGATAGCACAGCGACTGGGCTTTCGATCGCCTAACGCCGCGGAGGAGCACTT
GAAGGCACTGGCCCGCAAGGGTGTCATTGAAATCGTGTCCGGTGCGAGCCGCGGAATCCGGCTGTTGCAG
GAGGAGGAAGAGGGCCTGCCACTGGTGGGACGCGTGGCCGCTGGCGAGCCGCTGCTGGCCCAGCAACACA
TAGAGGGACACTATCAGGTGGACCCCTCCTTGTTTAAGCCAAATGCTGATTTCCTGTTGCGGGTGTCGGG
AATGTCCATGAAGGACATCGGTATTATGGATGGTGACCTCCTCGCCGTCCATAAGACACAGGATGTCAGG
AACGGCCAGGTAGTCGTTGCCAGGATAGACGATGAGGTCACTGTGAAACGTCTCAAGAAGCAAGGCAATA
AGGTCGAGCTGCTGCCGGAGAATAGCGAGTTCAAGCCGATCGTGGTGGATCTGCGACAGCAGTCCTTTAC
TATCGAGGGCTTGGCCGTGGGTGTGATCCGCAACGGAGATTGGCTGGGATCCATCGACAGTGCGGCCCAC
CACGACAACAGCACCATTCCACTGGACTTCATGCCTCGTGACGCACTGCATGGATTTGACTGGAGCGAGG
AGGATGATATGAGCGACGGACTCCCATTCCTGAAGACCGACCCCAATAACAATGGTTTCTTTGGCGACGG
CAGCCTGCTGTGTATCCTGCGAAGTATTGGTTTTAAGCCGGAAAATTACACGAACAGTAATGTCAATCGT
CTTCCCACAATGATCACCGACCGTTACACGCTGGCCAGTCGCAGTACTACAAGCCGCCTGCTGCAAAGCT
ATCTTAACAACTTCCACCCCTACTGCCCCATAGTGCATAGTCCTACTCTCATGATGCTTTACAACAATCA
GATTGAGATAGCATCGAAGGACCAGTGGCAGATCCTCTTCAACTGCATTCTCGCCATCGGCGCTTGGTGT
ATTGAAGGCGAGAGCACAGATATCGACGTGTTTTACTATCAAAACGCCAAGTCGCACCTCACCTCGAAGG
TCTTCGAAAGTGGAAGCATTATCCTCGTGACAGCCCTCCATCTGCTGAGTCGTTATACCCAGTGGCGTCA
GAAAACTAATACATCCTACAACTTTCATTCGTTCAGCATTCGGATGGCGATTAGCCTGGGACTTAATCGT
GACCTCCCAAGTAGCTTCAGCGATTCGTCGATCCTGGAACAGCGCCGGAGGATTTGGTGGAGTGTGTACA
GCTGGGAGATCCAGCTGTCCCTCTTGTACGGACGCAGCATTCAGCTGAGTCAGAACACGATTTCCTTCCC
GTCCAGCGTGGACGACGTTCAACGGACAACTACGGGCCCGACCATCTACCACGGTATCATTGAGACGGCC
CGCTTGCTTCAAGTGTTTACGAAGATTTATGAGCTGGATAAGACAGTGACCGCGGAGAAGAGTCCGATCT
GCGCCAAGAAATGCCTGATGATCTGCAATGAGATAGAGGAGGTGAGCCGCCAGGCACCCAAGTTCCTGCA
GATGGACATAAGCACTACGGCGCTGACTAATCTCCTCAAAGAACACCCCTGGCTGAGTTTCACCCGCTTC
GAGCTGAAGTGGAAACAGCTGAGTCTGATTATATACGTTTTGCGGGACTTTTTCACAAATTTTACGCAGA
AGAAGTCGCAGCTTGAGCAAGATCAGAACGACCATCAGTCCTACGAGGTAAAGAGGTGCAGCATAATGCT
CTCCGACGCAGCCCAGCGCACCGTGATGTCGGTGTCGTCCTATATGGACAACCATAATGTGACCCCTTAT
TTCGCCTGGAATTGCTCCTACTATTTGTTCAACGCCGTGTTGGTCCCAATCAAGACTCTTCTGAGCAACT
CCAAATCGAACGCCGAGAATAACGAGACAGCACAGCTCTTGCAGCAAATTAACACCGTGTTGATGCTGTT
GAAGAAACTCGCTACATTCAAGATTCAGACTTGCGAAAAGTACATCCAGGTGTTGGAAGAGGTGTGCGCC
CCATTCCTTCTTTCGCAATGCGCAATTCCCCTCCCGCACATAAGTTACAATAATTCCAACGGCTCCGCTA
TCAAGAATATCGTCGGCTCCGCTACAATCGCGCAGTATCCCACGCTGCCTGAGGAAAATGTTAACAACAT
ATCGGTGAAGTATGTAAGTCCAGGCAGCGTCGGCCCGAGCCCTGTGCCGCTGAAAAGCGGAGCCTCCTTC
AGCGATCTGGTCAAGCTGCTCAGCAACCGCCCACCATCCCGCAACTCCCCTGTCACTATACCCCGATCGA
CCCCGTCGCATCGTAGCGTTACCCCATTCCTGGGACAACAGCAGCAACTGCAGAGTCTGGTGCCACTTAC
GCCCTCGGCATTGTTTGGCGGAGCCAACTTCAACCAGAGTGGTAACATTGCGGACAGCTCCTTGAGCTTC
ACGTTTACCAACAGCTCCAACGGTCCAAACTTGATCACGACTCAGACAAACTCCCAGGCATTGTCCCAGC
CCATTGCCAGCTCGAATGTGCATGATAACTTTATGAATAATGAAATTACTGCCTCCAAGATTGACGACGG
CAACAACAGCAAGCCCCTTTCCCCAGGCTGGACTGACCAGACGGCCTACAATGCTTTCGGTATCACCACT
GGCATGTTCAACACCACAACGATGGACGACGTATATAACTATCTTTTTGATGATGAGGATACTCCACCGA
ACCCAAAGAAGGAGTAGGGTACCTCTAGAGGATCTTTGTGAAGGAACCTTACTTCTGTGGTGTGACATAA
TTGGACAAACTACCTACAGAGATTTAAAGCTCTAAGGTAAATATAAAATTTTTAAGTGTATAATGTGTTA
AACTACTGATTCTAATTGTTTGTGTATTTTAGATTCCAACCTATGGAACTGATGAATGGGAGCAGTGGTG
GAATGCCTTTAATGAGGAAAACCTGTTTTGCTCAGAAGAAATGCCATCTAGTGATGATGAGGCTACTGCT
GACTCTCAACATTCTACTCCTCCAAAAAAGAAGAGAAAGGTAGAAGACCCCAAGGACTTTCCTTCAGAAT
TGCTAAGTTTTTTGAGTCATGCTGTGTTTAGTAATAGAACTCTTGCTTGCTTTGCTATTTACACCACAAA
GGAAAAAGCTGCACTGCTATACAAGAAAATTATGGAAAAATATTTGATGTATAGTGCCTTGACTAGAGAT
CATAATCAGCCATACCACATTTGTAGAGGTTTTACTTGCTTTAAAAAACCTCCCACACCTCCCCCTGAAC
CTGAAACATAAAATGAATGCAATTGTTGTTGTTAACTTGTTTATTGCAGCTTATAATGGTTACAAATAAA
GCAATAGCATCACAAATTTCACAAATAAAGCATTTTTTTCACTGCATTCTAGTTGTGGTTTGTCCAAACT
CATCAATGTATCTTAATAACTTCGTATAATGTATGCTATACGAAGTTATCGTACGGGATCTAATTCAATT
AGAGACTAATTCAATTAGAGCTAATTCAATTAGGATCCAAGCTTATCGATTTCGAACCCTCGACCGCCGG
AGTATAAATAGAGGCGCTTCGTCTACGGAGCGACAATTCAATTCAAACAAGCAAAGTGAACACGTCGCTA
AGCGAAAGCTAAGCAAATAAACAAGCGCAGCTGAACAAGCTAAACAATCGGCTCGAAGCCGGTCGCCACC
ATGGCCTCCTCCGAGGACGTCATCAAGGAGTTCATGCGCTTCAAGGTGCGCATGGAGGGCTCCGTGAACG
GCCACGAGTTCGAGATCGAGGGCGAGGGCGAGGGCCGCCCCTACGAGGGCACCCAGACCGCCAAGCTGAA
GGTGACCAAGGGCGGCCCCCTGCCCTTCGCCTGGGACATCCTGTCCCCCCAGTTCCAGTACGGCTCCAAG
GTGTACGTGAAGCACCCCGCCGACATCCCCGACTACAAGAAGCTGTCCTTCCCCGAGGGCTTCAAGTGGG
AGCGCGTGATGAACTTCGAGGACGGCGGCGTGGTGACCGTGACCCAGGACTCCTCCCTCCAGGACGGCTC
CTTCATCTACAAGGTGAAGTTCATCGGCGTGAACTTCCCCTCCGACGGCCCCGTAATGCAGAAGAAGACT
ATGGGCTGGGAGGCGTCCACCGAGCGCCTGTACCCCCGCGACGGCGTGCTGAAGGGCGAGATCCACAAGG
CCCTGAAGCTGAAGGACGGCGGCCACTACCTGGTGGAGTTCAAGTCCATCTACATGGCCAAGAAGCCCGT
GCAGCTGCCCGGCTACTACTACGTGGACTCCAAGCTGGACATCACCTCCCACAACGAGGACTACACCATC
GTGGAGCAGTACGAGCGCGCCGAGGGCCGCCACCACCTGTTCCTGTAGGGGCCGCGACTCTAGATCATAA
TCAGCCATACCACATTTGTAGAGGTTTTACTTGCTTTAAAAAACCTCCCACACCTCCCCCTGAACCTGAA
ACATAAAATGAATGCAATTGTTGTTGTTAACTTGTTTATTGCAGCTTATAATGGTTACAAATAAAGCAAT
AGCATCACAAATTTCACAAATAAAGCATTTTTTTCACTGCATTCTAGTTGTGGTTTGTCCAAACTCATCA
ATGTATCTTAACCGTCTGTAAGCAGCGAAGGCCCATACGATAACTTCGTATAATGTATGCTATACGAAGT
TATGAGCTCCAGCTTTTGTTCCCTTTAGTGAGGGTTAATTGCGCGCTTGGCGTAATCATGGTCATAGCTG
TTTCCTGTGTGAAATTGTTATCCGCTCACAATTCCACACAACATACGAGCCGGAAGCATAAAGTGTAAAG
CCTGGGGTGCCTAATGAGTGAGCTAACTCACATTAATTGCGTTGCGCTCACTGCCCGCTTTCCAGTCGGG
AAACCTGTCGTGCCAGCTGCATTAATGAATCGGCCAACGCGCGGGGAGAGGCGGTTTGCGTATTGGGCGC
TCTTCCGCTTCCTCGCTCACTGACTCGCTGCGCTCGGTCGTTCGGCTGCGGCGAGCGGTATCAGCTCACT
CAAAGGCGGTAATACGGTTATCCACAGAATCAGGGGATAACGCAGGAAAGAACATGTGAGCAAAAGGCCA
GCAAAAGGCCAGGAACCGTAAAAAGGCCGCGTTGCTGGCGTTTTTCCATAGGCTCCGCCCCCCTGACGAG
CATCACAAAAATCGACGCTCAAGTCAGAGGTGGCGAAACCCGACAGGACTATAAAGATACCAGGCGTTTC
CCCCTGGAAGCTCCCTCGTGCGCTCTCCTGTTCCGACCCTGCCGCTTACCGGATACCTGTCCGCCTTTCT
CCCTTCGGGAAGCGTGGCGCTTTCTCATAGCTCACGCTGTAGGTATCTCAGTTCGGTGTAGGTCGTTCGC
TCCAAGCTGGGCTGTGTGCACGAACCCCCCGTTCAGCCCGACCGCTGCGCCTTATCCGGTAACTATCGTC
TTGAGTCCAACCCGGTAAGACACGACTTATCGCCACTGGCAGCAGCCACTGGTAACAGGATTAGCAGAGC
GAGGTATGTAGGCGGTGCTACAGAGTTCTTGAAGTGGTGGCCTAACTACGGCTACACTAGAAGAACAGTA
TTTGGTATCTGCGCTCTGCTGAAGCCAGTTACCTTCGGAAAAAGAGTTGGTAGCTCTTGATCCGGCAAAC
AAACCACCGCTGGTAGCGGTGGTTTTTTTGTTTGCAAGCAGCAGATTACGCGCAGAAAAAAAGGATCTCA
AGAAGATCCTTTGATCTTTTCTACGGGGTCTGACGCTCAGTGGAACGAAAACTCACGTTAAGGGATTTTG
GTCATGAGATTATCAAAAAGGATCTTCACCTAGATCCTTTTAAATTAAAAATGAAGTTTTAAATCAATCT
AAAGTATATATGAGTAAACTTGGTCTGACAGTTACCAATGCTTAATCAGTGAGGCACCTATCTCAGCGAT
CTGTCTATTTCGTTCATCCATAGTTGCCTGACTCCCCGTCGTGTAGATAACTACGATACGGGAGGGCTTA
CCATCTGGCCCCAGTGCTGCAATGATACCGCGAGACCCACGCTCACCGGCTCCAGATTTATCAGCAATAA
ACCAGCCAGCCGGAAGGGCCGAGCGCAGAAGTGGTCCTGCAACTTTATCCGCCTCCATCCAGTCTATTAA
TTGTTGCCGGGAAGCTAGAGTAAGTAGTTCGCCAGTTAATAGTTTGCGCAACGTTGTTGCCATTGCTACA
GGCATCGTGGTGTCACGCTCGTCGTTTGGTATGGCTTCATTCAGCTCCGGTTCCCAACGATCAAGGCGAG
TTACATGATCCCCCATGTTGTGCAAAAAAGCGGTTAGCTCCTTCGGTCCTCCGATCGTTGTCAGAAGTAA
GTTGGCCGCAGTGTTATCACTCATGGTTATGGCAGCACTGCATAATTCTCTTACTGTCATGCCATCCGTA
AGATGCTTTTCTGTGACTGGTGAGTACTCAACCAAGTCATTCTGAGAATAGTGTATGCGGCGACCGAGTT
GCTCTTGCCCGGCGTCAATACGGGATAATACCGCGCCACATAGCAGAACTTTAAAAGTGCTCATCATTGG
AAAACGTTCTTCGGGGCGAAAACTCTCAAGGATCTTACCGCTGTTGAGATCCAGTTCGATGTAACCCACT
CGTGCACCCAACTGATCTTCAGCATCTTTTACTTTCACCAGCGTTTCTGGGTGAGCAAAAACAGGAAGGC
AAAATGCCGCAAAAAAGGGAATAAGGGCGACACGGAAATGTTGAATACTCATACTCTTCCTTTTTCAATA
TTATTGAAGCATTTATCAGGGTTATTGTCTCATGAGCGGATACATATTTGAATGTATTTAGAAAAATAAA
CAAATAGGGGTTCCGCGCACATTTCCCCGAAAAGTGCCACCTG
[124 nt withheld, positions 7324-7447]
C
[91 nt withheld, positions 7449-7539]
A
[49 nt withheld, positions 7541-7589]
CCTTTGACGTTGGAGTCCACGTTCTTT
[37 nt withheld, positions 7617-7653]
ACCCTATCTCGGTCTATTCTTTTGATTTATAAGGGATTTTGCCGATTTCGGCCTATTGGTTAAAAAAATG
AGCTGATTTAACAAAAATTTAACGCGAATTTTAACAAAATATTAACGCTTACAATTTCCATTCGCCATTC
AGGCTGCGCA
